Addgene plasmid #235477: pHK346
Purpose: Inducible gene VIII by Pbad promoter
Depositing lab: Yolanda Schaerli. Depositing organization: Universite de Lausanne (UNIL). Publication: Engineering intercellular communication using M13 phagemid and CRISPR-based gene regulation for multicellular computing in Escherichia coli. Kusumawardhani H, Zoppi F, Avendano R, Schaerli Y. Nat Commun. 2025 Apr 15;16(1):3569. doi: 10.1038/s41467-025-58760-z. PubMed 40234414.
Backbone
  Vector backbone: pCDF
  Vector type: Bacterial Expression
Growth in bacteria
  Bacterial resistance: Spectinomycin, 50 μg/mL
  Growth temperature: 37°C
  Growth strain: DH5alpha
  Copy number: High Copy
Gene/Insert
  Gene/Insert name: phage M13 geneVIII
  Species: Escherichia coli
  Cloning method: Gibson Cloning
Terms and licenses: Academic/Nonprofit Terms; Industry Terms: Not Available to Industry
Depositor comments: JM101 (working strain for phagemid transfer). Requires the helper phagemid (HP17deltaP8) and a message phagemid (e.g., pHK002.2). Please visit https://doi.org/10.1101/2024.08.28.610043 for bioRxiv preprint.
How to cite: pHK346 was a gift from Yolanda Schaerli (Addgene plasmid # 235477 ; http://n2t.net/addgene:235477 ; RRID:Addgene_235477)
