[The description below was written by a language model from this plasmid's Addgene catalogue record and pLannotate feature annotations shown in this document.]
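Description:
pHK346 is a 4,016 bp bacterial expression plasmid built on a pCDF backbone for arabinose-inducible production of the bacteriophage M13 major coat protein, pVIII, in Escherichia coli. It replicates from the CloDF13 origin, which is compatible with other common plasmid origins and so allows it to coexist with additional plasmids in the same cell. Selection is by spectinomycin through the aadA aminoglycoside adenylyltransferase gene (SmR), which is annotated as sitting downstream of an AmpR (bla) promoter. The record lists the plasmid as high copy. A short fragment of a tetracycline efflux gene is also annotated; at about 40 bp it is a non-functional remnant rather than a usable marker.

The payload is a standard araC–PBAD cassette. The araC regulator is encoded divergently from the araBAD promoter, which drives M13 gene VIII through the efficient ribosome binding site from phage T7 gene 10. In the absence of L-arabinose AraC represses the promoter, and when the sugar is added it activates transcription. A T7 terminator lies downstream of the coding sequence, with rrnB T1 and T2 terminators further insulating the cassette from the resistance marker. The catalogue lists the insert species as E. coli, although the gene is of M13 phage origin.

According to the depositor's notes, the plasmid is meant to be used with a helper phagemid lacking gene VIII (HP17deltaP8) and a message phagemid. Supplying pVIII in trans from pHK346 should therefore make the assembly and release of phagemid particles dependent on arabinose. This gives an inducible control point for M13-mediated intercellular communication and multicellular computing in E. coli.
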