Features (pLannotate 1.2.2; 11 found; start..end, strand, type, name):
     97..137     -  CDS            TcR (fragment): tetracycline efflux protein; tet; confers resistance to tetracycline
    220..1098    -  CDS            araC: L-arabinose regulatory protein; araC
   1125..1409    +  promoter       araBAD promoter: araBAD; promoter of the L-arabinose operon of E. coli; the araC regulatory gene is transcribed in the opposite direction (Guzman et al., 1995)
   1417..1439    +  RBS            RBS: efficient ribosome binding site from bacteriophage T7 gene 10 (Olins and Rangwala, 1989)
   1446..1667    +  CDS            M13 gene VIII (sequence partly withheld): pVIII; VIII; major coat protein
   1957..2004    +  terminator     T7 terminator: transcription terminator for bacteriophage T7 RNA polymerase
   2016..2059    -  terminator     rrnB T1 terminator: Escherichia coli rrnB; transcription terminator T1 from the E. coli rrnB gene
   2191..2218    +  terminator     rrnB T2 terminator: transcription terminator T2 from the E. coli rrnB gene
   2347..3138    -  CDS            SmR: aminoglycoside adenylyltransferase (Murphy, 1985); aadA; confers resistance to spectinomycin and streptomycin
   3139..3230    -  promoter       AmpR promoter: bla
   3278..4016    -  rep_origin     CloDF13 ori: Plasmids containing the CloDF13 (CDF) origin of replication can be propagated in E. coli cells that contain additional plasmids with compatible origins.
>Addgene plasmid #235477 | pHK346 | addgene full sequence | sequence record 472228 | Addgene NGS Result
TTTTCTACTGAACCGCTCTAGATTTCAGTGCAATTTATCTCTTCAAATGTAGCACCTGAAGTCAGCCCCA
TACGATATAAGTTGTAATTCTCATGTTAGTCATGCCCCGCGCCCACCGGAAGGAGCTGACTGGGTTGCTC
CTAGGATGCAGTGACTCGCACATTTCCCCGAAAAGTGCCACCTGAATTCGAAATCCCTGAAACTGAGACT
GTAGAAAATTTATGACAACTTGACGGCTACATCATTCACTTTTTCTTCACAACCGGCACGGAACTCGCTC
GGGCTGGCCCCGGTGCATTTTTTAAATACCCGCGAGAAATAGAGTTGATCGTCAAAACCAACATTGCGAC
CGACGGTGGCGATAGGCATCCGGGTGGTGCTCAAAAGCAGCTTCGCCTGGCTGATACGTTGGTCCTCGCG
CCAGCTTAAGACGCTAATCCCTAACTGCTGGCGGAAAAGATGTGACAGACGCGACGGCGACAAGCAAACA
TGCTGTGCGACGCTGGCGATATCAAAATTGCTGTCTGCCAGGTGATCGCTGATGTACTGACAAGCCTCGC
GTACCCGATTATCCATCGGTGGATGGAGCGACTCGTTAATCGCTTCCATGCGCCGCAGTAACAATTGCTC
AAGCAGATTTATCGCCAGCAGCTCCGAATAGCGCCCTTCCCCTTGCCCGGCGTTAATGATTTGCCCAAAC
AGGTCGCTGAAATGCGGCTGGTGCGCTTCATCCGGGCGAAAGAACCCCGTATTGGCAAATATTGACGGCC
AGTTAAGCCATTCATGCCAGTAGGCGCGCGGACGAAAGTAAACCCACTGGTGATACCATTCGCGAGCCTC
CGGATGACGACCGTAGTGATGAATCTCTCCTGGCGGGAACAGCAAAATATCACCCGGTCGGCAAACAAAT
TCTCGTCCCTGATTTTTCACCACCCCCTGACCGCGAATGGTGAGATTGAGAATATAACCTTTCATTCCCA
GCGGTCGGTCGATAAAAAAATCGAGATAACCGTTGGCCTCAATCGGCGTTAAACCCGCCACCAGATGGGC
ATTAAACGAGTATCCCGGCAGCAGGGGATCATTTTGCGCTTCAGCCATACTTTTCATACTCCCGCCATTC
AGAGAAGAAACCAATTGTCCATATTGCATCAGACATTGCCGTCACTGCGTCTTTTACTGGCTCTTCTCGC
TAACCAAACCGGTAACCCCGCTTATTAAAAGCATTCTGTAACAAAGCGGGACCAAAGCCATGACAAAAAC
GCGTAACAAAAGTGTCTATAATCACGGCAGAAAAGTCCACATTGATTATTTGCACGGCGTCACACTTTGC
TATGCCATAGCATTTTTATCCATAAGATTAGCGGTTCCTACCTGACGCTTTTTATCGCAACTCTCTACTG
TTTCTCCATACCTAATTTTGTTTAACTTTAAGAAGGAGATATACCATGAAAAAGTCTTTAGCCCTCAAAG
CCTCTGTAGCCGTTGCTACCCTCGTTCCG
[48 nt withheld, positions 1500-1547]
A
[119 nt withheld, positions 1549-1667]
CTCGGTACCAAATTCCAGAAAAGAGGCCTCCCGAAAGGGGGGCCTTTTTTCGTTTTGGTCCTAATAGATA
AAGGATAGGTCTGGTAGTGTTGTTCGTTCTCGCAGGTAAATCAATAATACTCAGCAGTTCCGTAGACTTT
TCAGTGGGACAGGGTAGCGATAACAGATAGATTGTAATAAGACACAGTAGGTGCTCGTAGTTGCGTGAAG
AGAACCGCTCAGGAAATCCAGTCAGAAGTATTGGTAATCGTTGAAAACTCAGTCGACTGCTGCCACCGCT
GAGCAATAACTAGCATAACCCCTTGGGGCCTCTAAACGGGTCTTGAGGGGTTTTTTGCCAGGCATCAAAT
AAAACGAAAGGCTCAGTCGGAAGACTGGGCCTTTCGTTTTATCTGTTGTTTGTCGGTGAACGCTCTCCTG
AGTAGGACAAATCCGCCGGGAGCGGATTTGAACGTTGTGAAGCAACGGCCCGGAGGGTGGCGGGCAGGAC
GCCCGCCATAAACTGCCAGGCATCAAACTAAGCAGAAGGCCATCCTGACGGATGGCCTTTTTGCGTTTCA
GATCTACCGGTAAACCAGCAATAGACATAAGCGGCTATTTAACGACCCTGCCCTGAACCGACGACCGGGT
CATCGTGGCCGGATCTTGCGGCCCCTCGGCTTGAACGAATTGTTAGACATTATTTGCCGACTACCTTGGT
GATCTCGCCTTTCACGTAGTGGACAAATTCTTCCAACTGATCTGCGCGCGAGGCCAAGCGATCTTCTTCT
TGTCCAAGATAAGCCTGTCTAGCTTCAAGTATGACGGGCTGATACTGGGCCGGCAGGCGCTCCATTGCCC
AGTCGGCAGCGACATCCTTCGGCGCGATTTTGCCGGTTACTGCGCTGTACCAAATGCGGGACAACGTAAG
CACTACATTTCGCTCATCGCCAGCCCAGTCGGGCGGCGAGTTCCATAGCGTTAAGGTTTCATTTAGCGCC
TCAAATAGATCCTGTTCAGGAACCGGATCAAAGAGTTCCTCCGCCGCTGGACCTACCAAGGCAACGCTAT
GTTCTCTTGCTTTTGTCAGCAAGATAGCCAGATCAATGTCGATCGTGGCTGGCTCGAAGATACCTGCAAG
AATGTCATTGCGCTGCCATTCTCCAAATTGCAGTTCGCGCTTAGCTGGATAACGCCACGGAATGATGTCG
TCGTGCACAACAATGGTGACTTCTACAGCGCGGAGAATCTCGCTCTCTCCAGGGGAAGCCGAAGTTTCCA
AAAGGTCGTTGATCAAAGCTCGCCGCGTTGTTTCATCAAGCCTTACGGTCACCGTAACCAGCAAATCAAT
ATCACTGTGTGGCTTCAGGCCGTCATCCACTGCGGAGCCGTACAAATGTACGGCCAGCAACGTCGGTTCG
AGATGGCGCTCGATGACGCCAACTACCTCTGATAGTTGAGTCGATACTTCGGCGATCACCGCTTCCCTCA
TACTCTTCCTTTTTCAATATTATTGAAGCATTTATCAGGGTTATTGTCTCATGAGCGGATACATATTTGA
ATGTATTTAGAAAAATAAACAAATAGCTAGCTCACTCGGTCGCTACGCTCCGGGCGTGAGACTGCGGCGG
GCGCTGCGGACACATACAAAGTTACCCACAGATTCCGTGGATAAGCAGGGGACTAACATGTGAGGCAAAA
CAGCAGGGCCGCGCCGGTGGCGTTTTTCCATAGGCTCCGCCCTCCTGCCAGAGTTCACATAAACAGACGC
TTTTCCGGTGCATCTGTGGGAGCCGTGAGGCTCAACCATGAATCTGACAGTACGGGCGAAACCCGACAGG
ACTTAAAGATCCCCACCGTTTCCGGCGGGTCGCTCCCTCTTGCGCTCTCCTGTTCCGACCCTGCCGTTTA
CCGGATACCTGTTCCGCCTTTCTCCCTTACGGGAAGTGTGGCGCTTTCTCATAGCTCACACACTGGTATC
TCGGCTCGGTGTAGGTCGTTTGCTCCAAGCTGGGCTGTAAGCAAGAACTCCCCGTTCAGCCCGACTGCTG
CGCCTTATCCGGTAACTGTTCACTTGAGTCCAACCCGGAAAAGCACGGTAAAACGCCACTGGCAGCAGCC
ATTGGTAACTGGGAGTTCGCAGAGGATTTGTTTAGCTAAACACGCGGTTGCTCTTGAAGTGTGCGCCAAA
GTCCGGCTACACTGGAAGGACAGATTTGGTTGCTGTGCTCTGCGAAAGCCAGTTACCACGGTTAAGCAGT
TCCCCAACTGACTTAACCTTCGATCAAACCACCTCCCCAGGTGGTTTTTTCGTTTACAGGGCAAAAGATT
ACGCGCAGAAAAAAAGGATCTCAAGAAGATCCTTTGATC
